>Addgene plasmid #159017 | pMSR:MSMEG_0615:Dendra | addgene full sequence | sequence record 315616 | Addgene NGS Result
TGATAGAGTTTGTCCTCCCTATCAGTGATAGATAGGCTTAAGGAGTAATACGACTCACTATAGGGAGAAG
GAGGCCATTATGGTCAGCCGTTTCGCCACCTGCTGCCGTGCGCTGGGCCTGACGGTCAACGACCGGCAGC
GACCCGCCGACCTGACGGCGGCCCGTGCGGGCTTCGCCGGTCTGACCCATCTCGCACACGACCAGTGCGA
CGCGTGGATCGGGCTGGCCGCAGCCGGTGAGGTCACCCCGGCCGTCGTCGACGCGGTGTGGCGCACCGTG
GCCTCCGCGGGCGTGCTGCAGCGCGAGATCGGTCTCGCCGCCGGCGAACTGGGCTTCACCTACGACACGG
GGTGGTACCTGCAGTTCCGCGCCACCGAACCGGATGACTTCCAACTTGCCTATGCGGCAAGGCTTTACGA
GGCAGGCGAGTTCGGCGAGGCCGACGGACTGGTCGGTGAGATCCTGGCGCGCCGCCCCGGCTGGTTCGAC
GCGAGGTGGCTGCAGGTGGCGATCAACCACCGCGCCCAACGCTGGTCGGACGTCGTGCGCCTGCTCACCC
CCGTGGTGACCCTCCCGTCCTTGGACGACGTGACGTCGCACGCCGTGCGCACCGCGCTGGGAATCTCGCT
GGCCCGGCTCGGGATGTTCGCGCCCGCCATGTCGTATCTGGAGGATCCTGCCGGGCCGATCGAGGTGGCC
GCGGTCGACGGTGCGCTGGCCAAGGCGCTCACGCTGCGCGCGCAGGGTGAGGACGACGAGGCCACCGAGG
TGCTGCAGGACCTCTTCGCCACCCACCCGGAGAACACGCAGGTCGAACAGGCCCTGCTGGACACGTCGTT
CGGCCTCGTCACGACCACGTCGGCACGTATCGAGGCCCGCTCCGACCCGTGGGATCCCGAAACCGAGCCC
AGCGAGGCCGAATTCGTCGATCCGGGCGCCAAGGACCGCAAGGCGCACCTGCTGCTCGAGGCCGAGGCCG
AGCTCGCCGAATTCATCGGCCTCGAGGAGGTGAAGTTCCAGGTCGCCCGGCTCAAGAGCTCGGTGGCCAT
GGCCATCCGGCGTCAGGAACGCGGGCTGGCCGTCGCGCAGCGCACCAACCACCTGGTGTTCGCGGGACCG
CCCGGCACCGGCAAGACCACGATCGCGCGTGTCGTCGCCAAGATCTACTGCGGGCTGGGGCTTCTCAAGA
AGGAGACCGTGCGCGAGGTGCACCGCGCCGACCTGATCGGCCAGCACATCGGCGAGACCGAAGCCAAGAC
CAACGCGATCATCGACAGTGCGCTCGACGGCGTGCTGTTCCTCGACGAGGCATACGCCCTGGTGTCCACG
GGCGCCAAGAACGACTTCGGCCTCGTCGCCATCGACACCCTGCTGGCACGCATGGAGAACGACCGCGACC
GGCTCGTCGTGATCGTCGCCGGGTACCGCAAGGACCTCGACGCATTCCTCGACACCAACGAAGGTCTGCG
TTCGCGCTTCACGCGCAGCATCGACTTCCCGTCCTACACCGCACCCGAACTCGTCGAGATCGCGGTGCGC
ATGGCCGAGAAACGCGACAGCGTGTTCGAGAAGGCCGCCCACGACGACATGGAGCGTCTGTTCACGCATC
TCGCGCAGGCCACCACCCCCGACGCCAACGGTGTCGAGCGCCGCAGTCTCGACATCGCGGGTAACGCGCG
CTTCGTCCGCAACCTGGTCGAGCGCTCCGAGGAGGAGCGCGAATACCGGCTCGACCACTCCGACCAAGAA
GATTTCACCGACGAGGAGATGATGACGATCACCGCCGGTGACGTTCAGCGATCGGCCGCCCCGCTGCTGC
GTGGCCTCGGACTGTCGGTGCCGGCAAAGCTTGGTGCGGCCGCGGGCAACACGCCTGGCATCAATCTGAT
CAAGGAGGACATGCGTGTCAAGGTGCATATGGAGGGCAACGTGAACGGTCACGCCTTCGTGATCGAGGGG
GAGGGTAAGGGTAAGCCTTACGAAGGGACCCAGACCGCCAACCTCACCGTCAAGGAGGGCGCCCCTCTCC
CATTCTCGTACGATATCCTCACTACCGCGGTGCATTACGGGAACCGCGTGTTCACCAAGTACCCCGAGGA
TATCCCTGACTACTTCAAGCAGAGCTTCCCGGAGGGATACTCCTGGGAGCGGACGATGACCTTCGAAGAC
AAGGGTATCTGTACGATCCGCAGCGACATCTCGCTGGAAGGGGACTGTTTCTTCCAGAACGTCCGTTTCA
AGGGGACCAACTTTCCGCCGAACGGCCCGGTCATGCAGAAGAAGACCCTCAAGTGGGAGCCGAGCACGGA
GAAGCTGCACGTTCGGGACGGCCTCCTGGTCGGCAACATCAACATGGCGCTGCTGCTGGAAGGCGGCGGC
CACTACCTATGCGACTTCAAGACCACGTACAAAGCGAAGAAGGTCGTCCAGCTGCCCGACGCGCACTTCG
TGGACCACCGCATCGAAATCCTGGGGAACGATTCGGACTACAACAAGGTCAAGTTGTACGAGCACGCTGT
GGCACGCTATAGCCCGCTCCCGTCGCAGGTCTGGTTCGAAGGCGGCGGCGGGGAGAACCTGTATTTCCAG
GACTACAAGGACGACGACGACAAGTGATTTAAATAACCCCTTGGGGCCTCTAAACGGGTCTTGAGGGGTT
TTTTGTTAACTAGCGTACGATCGAATTCCTGCAGCTCACGGTAACTGATGCCGTATTTGCAGTACCAGCG
TACGGCCCACAGAATGATGTCACGCTGAAAATGCCGGCCTTTGAATGGGTTCATGTGCAGCTCCATCAGC
AAAAGGGGATGATAAGTTTATCACCACCGACTATTTGCAACAGTGCCGTTGATCGTGCTATGATCGACTG
ATGTCATCAGCGGTGGAGTGCAATGTCGTGCAATACGAATGGCGAAAAGCCGAGCTCATCGGTCAGCTTC
TCAACCTTGGGGTTACCCCCGGCGGTGTGCTGCTGGTCCACAGCTCCTTCCGTAGCGTCCGGCCCCTCGA
AGATGGGCCACTTGGACTGATCGAGGCCCTGCGTGCTACGCTGGGTCCGGGAGGGACGCTCGTCATGCCC
TCGTGGTCAGGTCTGGACGACGAGCCGTTCGATCCTGCCACGTCGCCCGTTACACCGGACCTTGGAGTTG
TCTCTGACACATTCTGGCGCCTGCCAAATGTAAAGCGCAGCGCCCATCCATTTGCCTTTGCGGCAGCGGG
GCCACAGGCAGAGCAGATCATCTCTGATCCATTGCCCCTGCCACCTTACTCGCCTGCAAGCCCGGTCGCC
CGTGTCCATGAACTCGATGGGCAGGTACTTCTCCTCGGCGTGGGACACGATGCCAACACGACGCTGCATC
TTGCCGAGTTGATGGCAAAGGTTCCCTATGGGGTGCCGAGACACTGCACCATTCTTCAGGATGGCAAGTT
GGTACGCGTCGATTATCTCGAGAATGACCACTGCTGTGAGCGCTTTGCCTTGGCGGACAGGTGGCTCAAG
GAGAAGAGCCTTCAGAAGGAAGGTCCAGTCGGTCATGCCTTTGCTCGGTTGATCCGCTCCCGCGACATTG
TGGCGACAGCCCTGGGTCAACTGGGCCGAGATCCGTTGATCTTCCTGCATCCGCCAGAGGCGGGATGCGA
AGAATGCGATGCCGCTCGCCAGTCGATTGGCTGAGCTCATGAGCGGAGAACGAGATGACGTTGGAGGGGC
AAGGTCGCGCTGATTGCTGGGGCAACACGGGGGATCCACTAGTTCCATGAGCGTCAGACCCCGTAGAAAA
GATCAAAGGATCTTCTTGAGATCCTTTTTTTCTGCGCGTAATCTGCTGCTTGCAAACAAAAAAACCACCG
CTACCAGCGGTGGTTTGTTTGCCGGATCAAGAGCTACCAACTCTTTTTCCGAAGGTAACTGGCTTCAGCA
GAGCGCAGATACCAAATACTGTCCTTCTAGTGTAGCCGTAGTTAGGCCACCACTTCAAGAACTCTGTAGC
ACCGCCTACATACCTCGCTCTGCTAATCCTGTTACCAGTGGCTGCTGCCAGTGGCGATAAGTCGTGTCTT
ACCGGGTTGGACTCAAGACGATAGTTACCGGATAAGGCGCAGCGGTCGGGCTGAACGGGGGGTTCGTGCA
CACAGCCCAGCTTGGAGCGAACGACCTACACCGAACTGAGATACCTACAGCGTGAGCTATGAGAAAGCGC
CACGCTTCCCGAGGGGAGAAAGGCGGACAGGTATCCGGTAAGCGGCAGGGTCGGAACAGGAGAGCGCACG
AGGGAGCTTCCAGGGGGAAACGCCTGGTATCTTTATAGTCCTGTCGGGTTTCGCCACCTCTGACTTGAGC
GTCGATTTTTGTGATGCTCGTCAGGGGGGCGGAGCCTATGGAAAAACGCCAGCAACGCGGCCTTTTTACG
GTTCCTGGCCTTTTGCTGGCCTTTTGCTCACATGTTCTTTCCTGCGTTATCCCCTGATTCTGTGGATAAC
CGTATTACCGCCTTTGAGTGAGCTGATACCGCTCGCCGCAGCCGAACGACCGAGCGCAACGCGTGCGGCC
GCGGTACCCGGGGATCCTCTAGAGTCGACCACCAAGGGCACCATCTCTGCTTGGGCCACCCCGTTGGCCG
CAGCCAGCTCGCTGAGAGCCGTGAACGACAGGGCGAACGCCAGCCCGCCGACGGCGAGGGTTCCGACCGC
TGCAACTCCCGGTGCAACCTTGTCCCGGTCTATTCTCTTCACTGCACCAGCTCCAATCTGGTGTGAATGC
CCCTCGTCTGTTCGCGCAGGCGGGGGGCTCTATTCGTTTGTCAGCATCGAAAGTAGCCAGATCAGGGATG
CGTTGCAACCGCGTATGCCCAGGTCAGAAGAGTCGCACAAGAGTTGCAGACCCCTGGAAAGAAAAATGGC
CAGAGGGCGAAAACACCCTCTGACCAGCGGAGCGGGCGACGGGAATCGAACCCGCGTAGCTAGTTTGGAA
GAATGGGTGTCTGCCGACCACATATGGGCCGGTCAAGATAGGTTTTTACCCCCTCTCGGCTGCATCCTCT
AAGTGGAAAGAAATTGCAGGTCGTAGAAGCGCGTTGAAGCCTGAGAGTTGCACAGGAGTTGCAACCCGGT
AGCCTTGTTCACGACGAGAGGAGACCTAGTTGGCACGTCGCGGATGGGGATCGCTGAAGACTCAGCGCAG
CGGGAGGATCCAAGCCTCATACGTCAACCCGCAGGACGGTGTGAGGTACTACGCGCTGCAGACCTACGAC
AACAAGATGGACGCCGAAGCCTGGCTCGCGGGCGAGAAGCGGCTCATCGAGATGGAGACCTGGACCCCTC
CACAGGACCGGGCGAAGAAGGCAGCCGCCAGCGCCATCACGCTGGAGGAGTACACCCGGAAGTGGCTCGT
GGAGCGCGACCTCGCAGACGGCACCAGGGATCTGTACAGCGGGCACGCGGAGCGCCGCATCTACCCGGTG
CTAGGTGAAGTGGCGGTCACAGAGATGACGCCAGCTCTGGTGCGTGCGTGGTGGGCCGGGATGGGTAGGA
AGCACCCGACTGCCCGCCGGCATGCCTACAACGTCCTCCGGGCGGTGATGAACACAGCGGTCGAGGACAA
GCTGATCGCAGAGAACCCGTGCCGGATCGAGCAGAAGGCAGCCGATGAGCGCGACGTAGAGGCGCTGACG
CCTGAGGAGCTGGACATCGTCGCCGCTGAGATCTTCGAGCACTACCGGATCGCGGCATACATCCTGGCGT
GGACGAGCCTCCGGTTCGGAGAGCTGATCGAGCTTCGCCGCAAGGACATCGTGGACGACGGCATGACGAT
GAAGCTCCGGGTGCGCCGTGGCGCTTCCCGCGTGGGGAACAAGATCGTCGTTGGCAACGCCAAGACCGTC
CGGTCGAAGCGTCCTGTGACGGTTCCGCCTCACGTCGCGGAGATGATCCGAGCGCACATGAAGGACCGTA
CGAAGATGAACAAGGGCCCCGAGGCATTCCTGGTGACCACGACGCAGGGCAACCGGCTGTCGAAGTCCGC
GTTCACCAAGTCGCTGAAGCGTGGCTACGCCAAGATCGGTCGGCCGGAACTCCGCATCCACGACCTCCGC
GCTGTCGGCGCTACGTTCGCCGCTCAGGCAGGTGCGACGACCAAGGAGCTGATGGCCCGTCTCGGTCACA
CGACTCCTAGGATGGCGATGAAGTACCAGATGGCGTCTGAGGCCCGCGACGAGGCTATCGCTGAGGCGAT
GTCCAAGCTGGCCAAGACCTCCTGAAACGCAAAAAGCCCCCCTCCCAAGGACACTGAGTCCTAAAGAGGG
GGGTTTCTTGTCAGTACGCGAAGAACCACGCCTGGCCGCGAGCGCCAGCACCGCCGCTCTGTGCGGAGAC
CTGGGCACCAGCCCCGCCGCCGCCAGGAGCATTGCCGTTCCCGCCAGAAATCTAGACGGTGACCACAACG
CGCCCGCTTTGATCGGGGACGTCGAAATATTGGATCGTCGGCACCGTCACGGCCGTGGGAGGCGGCACGA
TCCGCGACGTGATGATCGGCCGCATCCCCACGGTGCTGCGCAGTGAGCTCTACGCCATCCCGGCGTTGAT
CTGTGCGTTCGCACGCACAGGCCCGGTGTGAGAAGGGTCTCTGACGAGCGGGAGAACTCCCTATCAG
Features (pLannotate 1.2.2; 14 found; start..end, strand, type, name):
     15..32      +  promoter       tight TRE promoter (fragment): Tet-responsive promoter PTight, consisting of seven tet operator sequences followed by the minimal CMV promoter
     46..64      +  promoter       T7 promoter: promoter for bacteriophage T7 RNA polymerase
     71..1846    +  CDS            eccA3 (fragment): ECCA3_MYCTU - Experimental evidence at protein level: Swiss-Prot protein existence level 1. Part of the ESX-3 specialized secretion system, which is important for iron and zinc uptake or homeostasis (PubMed:19684129, PubMed:24155985). EccA3 exhibits ATPase activity and may provide energy for the export of ESX-3 substrates (By similarity). From Mycobacterium tuberculosis (strain ATCC 25618 / H37Rv).
   1868..2554    +  CDS            Dendra2: Dendra2 is a photoconvertible green fluorescent protein published in 2006, derived from Dendronephthya sp.. It has high acid sensitivity.
   2594..2614    +  CDS            FLAG (fragment): FLAG® epitope tag, followed by an enterokinase cleavage site
   2623..2665    +  terminator     T7 terminator (fragment): transcription terminator for bacteriophage T7 RNA polymerase
   2871..3671    +  CDS            ApmR: aminoglycoside 3-N-acetyltransferase type IV ; aac(3)IV; confers resistance to apramycin (Paget and Davies, 1996)
   3738..3755    -  misc_feature   MCS (fragment): pBluescript multiple cloning site
   3796..4384    +  rep_origin     ori: high-copy-number ColE1/pMB1/pBR322/pUC origin of replication
   4552..4580    +  misc_feature   MCS (fragment): pUC18/19 multiple cloning site
   5140..6252    +  CDS            33: VINT_BPML5 - Also known as int. Protein inferred from homology: Swiss-Prot protein existence level 3. Integrase is necessary for integration of the phage into the host genome by site-specific recombination. From Mycobacterium phage L5 (Mycobacteriophage L5).
   6314..6418    -  CDS            32 (fragment): VG32_BPML5 - Protein predicted: Swiss-Prot protein existence level 4. From Mycobacterium phage L5 (Mycobacteriophage L5).
   6474..6578    +  CDS            Y4104_STRCO (fragment): Protein inferred from homology: Swiss-Prot protein existence level 3. From Streptomyces coelicolor (strain ATCC BAA-471 / A3(2) / M145).
   6636..8       +  promoter       tight TRE promoter (fragment) (across the origin): Tet-responsive promoter PTight, consisting of seven tet operator sequences followed by the minimal CMV promoter
