[The description below was written by a language model from this plasmid's Addgene catalogue record and pLannotate feature annotations shown in this document.]
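Description:
pMSR:MSMEG_0615:Dendra is a 6.6 kb shuttle construct built on the pMSR:Dendra backbone, catalogued both as a bacterial expression plasmid and as an integrating mycobacterial expression vector that targets the L5 attachment site. In E. coli it replicates from a high-copy ColE1/pUC-type origin and is selected with apramycin through the aac(3)IV acetyltransferase gene. It carries no mycobacterial replication origin in the annotated features. Instead it encodes the mycobacteriophage L5 integrase, with adjacent L5 sequence, which mediates site-specific recombination into the mycobacterial chromosome to give a stable single-copy insertion.

The payload is the Mycobacterium smegmatis open reading frame MSMEG_0615, inserted by ligation-independent cloning. The automated annotation matches it to M. tuberculosis EccA3, the ATPase component of the ESX-3 secretion system implicated in iron and zinc homeostasis, so the insert appears to be the M. smegmatis homologue. The gene is fused at its C terminus through a Gly-Ala linker to Dendra2, a green-to-red photoconvertible fluorescent protein, followed by a single FLAG epitope.

Two promoters lie upstream. The recorded pmycTetO promoter is a tet-operator-containing mycobacterial promoter, and its short operator sequences are what the annotation tool labels as "tight TRE" fragments, not a mammalian element. It is followed by a T7 promoter, and a T7 terminator fragment closes the cassette. This arrangement allows T7 polymerase-driven expression in E. coli, the stated purpose, as well as tet-operator-controlled expression after integration in mycobacteria. The plasmid belongs to a systematic mycobacterial gene resource and suits localisation imaging, photoconversion tracking, and FLAG-based detection or pull-down of the fusion protein.
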