Addgene plasmid #159017: pMSR:MSMEG_0615:Dendra
Purpose: T7 expression of C-term fluorescent fusion in E. coli
Depositing lab: Keith Derbyshire & Joseph Wade. Depositing organization: Wadsworth Center, New York State Department of Health. Publication: A Mycobacterial Systems Resource for the Research Community. Judd JA, Canestrari J, Clark R, Joseph A, Lapierre P, Lasek-Nesselquist E, Mir M, Palumbo M, Smith C, Stone M, Upadhyay A, Wirth SE, Dedrick RM, Meier CG, Russell DA, Dills A, Dove E, Kester J, Wolf ID, Zhu J, Rubin ER, Fortune S, Hatfull GF, Gray TA, Wade JT, Derbyshire KM. mBio. 2021 Mar 2;12(2). pii: mBio.02401-20. doi: 10.1128/mBio.02401-20. PubMed 33653882.
Backbone
  Vector backbone: pMSR:Dendra
  Vector type: Bacterial Expression ; Integrating Mycobacterial Expression Vector attL5
Growth in bacteria
  Bacterial resistance: Apramycin, 25 μg/mL
  Growth temperature: 37°C
  Growth strain: DH5alpha
  Copy number: High Copy
Gene/Insert
  Gene/Insert name: MSMEG_0615
  Species: M. smegmatis
  Promoter: pmycTetO
  Tag / fusion protein: Gly-Ala Linker/Dendra2/1x Flag Tag (C terminal on insert)
  Cloning method: Ligation Independent Cloning
  Sequencing primers: 5′ TGATAGAGTTTGTCCTCCCTATCAG; 3′ TCCATATGCACCTTGACACG
Terms and licenses: Academic/Nonprofit Terms; Industry Terms: Not Available to Industry
Depositor comments: NCBI reference sequence: CP000480.1. 5' cloning site: Ase1, destroyed during cloning. 3' cloning site: HindIII, not destroyed during cloning
How to cite: pMSR:MSMEG_0615:Dendra was a gift from Keith Derbyshire & Joseph Wade (Addgene plasmid # 159017 ; http://n2t.net/addgene:159017 ; RRID:Addgene_159017)
