>Addgene plasmid #159017 | pMSR:MSMEG_0615:Dendra | depositor partial sequence | sequence record 306959 | insert sequence
ATGGTCAGCCGTTTCGCCACCTGCTGCCGTGCGCTGGGCCTGACGGTCAACGACCGGCAGCGACCCGCCG
ACCTGACGGCGGCCCGTGCGGGCTTCGCCGGTCTGACCCATCTCGCACACGACCAGTGCGACGCGTGGAT
CGGGCTGGCCGCAGCCGGTGAGGTCACCCCGGCCGTCGTCGACGCGGTGTGGCGCACCGTGGCCTCCGCG
GGCGTGCTGCAGCGCGAGATCGGTCTCGCCGCCGGCGAACTGGGCTTCACCTACGACACGGGGTGGTACC
TGCAGTTCCGCGCCACCGAACCGGATGACTTCCAACTTGCCTATGCGGCAAGGCTTTACGAGGCAGGCGA
GTTCGGCGAGGCCGACGGACTGGTCGGTGAGATCCTGGCGCGCCGCCCCGGCTGGTTCGACGCGAGGTGG
CTGCAGGTGGCGATCAACCACCGCGCCCAACGCTGGTCGGACGTCGTGCGCCTGCTCACCCCCGTGGTGA
CCCTCCCGTCCTTGGACGACGTGACGTCGCACGCCGTGCGCACCGCGCTGGGAATCTCGCTGGCCCGGCT
CGGGATGTTCGCGCCCGCCATGTCGTATCTGGAGGATCCTGCCGGGCCGATCGAGGTGGCCGCGGTCGAC
GGTGCGCTGGCCAAGGCGCTCACGCTGCGCGCGCAGGGTGAGGACGACGAGGCCACCGAGGTGCTGCAGG
ACCTCTTCGCCACCCACCCGGAGAACACGCAGGTCGAACAGGCCCTGCTGGACACGTCGTTCGGCCTCGT
CACGACCACGTCGGCACGTATCGAGGCCCGCTCCGACCCGTGGGATCCCGAAACCGAGCCCAGCGAGGCC
GAATTCGTCGATCCGGGCGCCAAGGACCGCAAGGCGCACCTGCTGCTCGAGGCCGAGGCCGAGCTCGCCG
AATTCATCGGCCTCGAGGAGGTGAAGTTCCAGGTCGCCCGGCTCAAGAGCTCGGTGGCCATGGCCATCCG
GCGTCAGGAACGCGGGCTGGCCGTCGCGCAGCGCACCAACCACCTGGTGTTCGCGGGACCGCCCGGCACC
GGCAAGACCACGATCGCGCGTGTCGTCGCCAAGATCTACTGCGGGCTGGGGCTTCTCAAGAAGGAGACCG
TGCGCGAGGTGCACCGCGCCGACCTGATCGGCCAGCACATCGGCGAGACCGAAGCCAAGACCAACGCGAT
CATCGACAGTGCGCTCGACGGCGTGCTGTTCCTCGACGAGGCATACGCCCTGGTGTCCACGGGCGCCAAG
AACGACTTCGGCCTCGTCGCCATCGACACCCTGCTGGCACGCATGGAGAACGACCGCGACCGGCTCGTCG
TGATCGTCGCCGGGTACCGCAAGGACCTCGACGCATTCCTCGACACCAACGAAGGTCTGCGTTCGCGCTT
CACGCGCAGCATCGACTTCCCGTCCTACACCGCACCCGAACTCGTCGAGATCGCGGTGCGCATGGCCGAG
AAACGCGACAGCGTGTTCGAGAAGGCCGCCCACGACGACATGGAGCGTCTGTTCACGCATCTCGCGCAGG
CCACCACCCCCGACGCCAACGGTGTCGAGCGCCGCAGTCTCGACATCGCGGGTAACGCGCGCTTCGTCCG
CAACCTGGTCGAGCGCTCCGAGGAGGAGCGCGAATACCGGCTCGACCACTCCGACCAAGAAGATTTCACC
GACGAGGAGATGATGACGATCACCGCCGGTGACGTTCAGCGATCGGCCGCCCCGCTGCTGCGTGGCCTCG
GACTGTCGGTGCCGGCA
